Addgene plasmid #57470: mEos3.2-MCPA2-N-18
Purpose: Localization: Actin Capping Protein , Excitation: 507 / 572, Emission: 516 / 580
Depositing lab: Michael Davidson. Depositing organization: Florida State University, Tallahassee.
Backbone
  Vector backbone: mEos3.2-N1
  Backbone size w/o insert (bp): 4750
  Vector type: Mammalian Expression
  Selectable markers: Neomycin (select with G418)
Growth in bacteria
  Bacterial resistance: Kanamycin, 50 μg/mL
  Growth temperature: 37°C
  Growth strain: DH5alpha
  Copy number: High Copy
Gene/Insert
  Gene/Insert name: MCPA2 (alt names: Mouse capping protein alpha 2; NM_007604.2)
  Species: M. musculus (mouse)
  Promoter: CMV
  Tag / fusion protein: mEos3.2 (C terminal on backbone)
  Cloning method: Unknown
  Sequencing primers: 5′ CMV-F; 3′ SV40pA-R
Terms and licenses: Academic/Nonprofit Terms; Industry Terms
Depositor comments: M. musculus (mouse) capping protein alpha 2. Excitation = 507 / 572; Emission = 516 / 580
How to cite: mEos3.2-MCPA2-N-18 was a gift from Michael Davidson (Addgene plasmid # 57470 ; http://n2t.net/addgene:57470 ; RRID:Addgene_57470)
