[The description below was written by a language model from this plasmid's Addgene catalogue record and pLannotate feature annotations shown in this document.]
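Description:
mEos3.2-MCPA2-N-18 is a mammalian expression plasmid built on the mEos3.2-N1 backbone, an N1-style vector in which an inserted coding sequence is placed upstream of, and fused in frame to, a fluorescent protein. The sequenced construct is about 5.5 kb. It replicates in E. coli at high copy from a ColE1/pUC-type origin and also carries an f1 phage origin. A single NeoR/KanR (Tn5 aminoglycoside phosphotransferase) gene provides both selections. The bacterial bla (AmpR) promoter drives it for kanamycin resistance in bacteria, and the SV40 enhancer/early promoter drives it for G418 selection in mammalian cells, with an HSV TK polyadenylation signal downstream. The short ble, bGH poly(A) and large T antigen fragments in the annotation appear to be partial matches to backbone sequence rather than functional elements.

The payload is mouse F-actin capping protein alpha 2 (Capza2, also called Cappa2), expressed from the human CMV immediate-early enhancer and promoter. A short linker derived from residual multiple cloning site sequence joins it to mEos3.2 at its C terminus, and the transcript ends at an SV40 polyadenylation signal. The "18" in the name likely denotes the linker length, though the record does not say so. Capping protein binds the fast-growing barbed ends of actin filaments and blocks subunit exchange there, so the fusion serves as a localization marker for this actin regulator. mEos3.2 is an improved monomeric green-to-red photoswitchable variant of EosFP. The record lists excitation/emission of 507/516 nm for the green state and 572/580 nm for the red state. This property makes such a construct suited to live-cell imaging of capping protein distribution and to photoconversion-based tracking or localization-type super-resolution microscopy, although the record itself states only the localization purpose.
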