Features (pLannotate 1.2.2; 16 found; start..end, strand, type, name):
      1..304     +  enhancer       CMV enhancer: human cytomegalovirus immediate early enhancer
    305..508     +  promoter       CMV promoter: human cytomegalovirus (CMV) immediate early promoter
    543..1400    +  CDS            Capza2: CAZA2_MOUSE - Also known as Cappa2. Experimental evidence at protein level: Swiss-Prot protein existence level 1. F-actin-capping proteins bind in a Ca(2+)-independent manner to the fast growing ends of actin filaments (barbed end) thereby blocking the exchange of subunits at these ends. Unlike other capping proteins (such as gelsolin and severin), these proteins do not sever actin filaments. From Mus musculus (Mouse).
   1421..1447    +  misc_feature   MCS (fragment): multiple cloning site
   1455..2135    +  CDS            mEos3.2: improved monomeric variant of green-to-red photoswitchable fluorescent protein EosFP (Zhang et al., 2012)
   2151..2234    +  CDS            large T antigen (fragment): large T antigen from SV40 (simian virus 40)
   2257..2378    +  polyA_signal   SV40 poly(A) signal: SV40 polyadenylation signal
   2412..2840    -  rep_origin     f1 ori (sequence partly withheld): f1 bacteriophage origin of replication; arrow indicates direction of (+) strand synthesis
   2867..2971    +  promoter       AmpR promoter: bla
   2973..3330    +  promoter       SV40 promoter: SV40 enhancer and early promoter
   3365..4159    +  CDS            NeoR/KanR: aminoglycoside phosphotransferase from Tn5; aph(3')-II (or nptII); confers resistance to neomycin, kanamycin, and G418 (Geneticin®)
   4180..4332    +  CDS            ble (fragment): BLE_KLEPN - Experimental evidence at protein level: Swiss-Prot protein existence level 1. Binding protein with a strong affinity to the bleomycin family of antibiotics. Binds to CL990; an antimitotic-antibiotic compound. From Klebsiella pneumoniae.
   4391..4438    +  polyA_signal   HSV TK poly(A) signal: herpes simplex virus thymidine kinase polyadenylation signal (Cole and Stacy, 1985)
   4529..4545    -  polyA_signal   bGH poly(A) signal (fragment): bovine growth hormone polyadenylation signal
   4767..5355    +  rep_origin     ori: high-copy-number ColE1/pMB1/pBR322/pUC origin of replication
   5470..5529    +  enhancer       CMV enhancer (fragment): human cytomegalovirus immediate early enhancer
>Addgene plasmid #57470 | mEos3.2-MCPA2-N-18 | addgene full sequence | sequence record 213182 | Addgene NGS Result
CGTTACATAACTTACGGTAAATGGCCCGCCTGGCTGACCGCCCAACGACCCCCGCCCATTGACGTCAATA
ATGACGTATGTTCCCATAGTAACGCCAATAGGGACTTTCCATTGACGTCAATGGGTGGAGTATTTACGGT
AAACTGCCCACTTGGCAGTACATCAAGTGTATCATATGCCAAGTACGCCCCCTATTGACGTCAATGACGG
TAAATGGCCCGCCTGGCATTATGCCCAGTACATGACCTTATGGGACTTTCCTACTTGGCAGTACATCTAC
GTATTAGTCATCGCTATTACCATGGTGATGCGGTTTTGGCAGTACATCAATGGGCGTGGATAGCGGTTTG
ACTCACGGGGATTTCCAAGTCTCCACCCCATTGACGTCAATGGGAGTTTGTTTTGGCACCAAAATCAACG
GGACTTTCCAAAATGTCGTAACAACTCCGCCCCATTGACGCAAATGGGCGGTAGGCGTGTACGGTGGGAG
GTCTATATAAGCAGAGCTGGTTTAGTGAACCGTCAGATCCGCTAGCGCCACCATGGCGGATCTGGAGGAG
CAGTTGTCCGATGAGGAGAAGGTTCGTATAGCAGCAAAATTCATCATTCACGCCCCTCCTGGAGAATTTA
ATGAGGTTTTTAATGATGTTCGACTATTGCTTAATAATGATAATCTTCTCAGGGAAGGAGCCGCACATGC
ATTTGCACAGTATAACCTGGACCAGTTTACACCAGTAAAAATTGAAGGCTATGAAGATCAGGTTTTGATA
ACAGAACATGGAGACTTGGGAAATGGAAAATTTTTGGATCCAAAAAACAGAATCTGTTTCAAATTTGATC
ATTTAAGAAAGGAAGCAACTGATCCAAGGCCCTACGAAGCAGAAAATGCCATTGAATCCTGGAGAACTTC
AGTAGAAACTGCACTGCGAGCTTATGTAAAAGAGCATTATCCGAATGGGGTCTGCACTGTGTATGGCAAA
AAAGTAGATGGGCAGCAAACCATTATTGCATGCATAGAAAGCCATCAGTTTCAAGCAAAAAACTTTTGGA
ATGGTCGTTGGAGGTCAGAGTGGAAGTTTACAGTCACTCCTTCCACCACACAGGTGGTTGGCATTTTGAA
AATTCAGGTTCATTATTATGAAGATGGTAATGTTCAGCTAGTGAGTCATAAAGATATACAAGATTCCCTC
ACAGTATCTAATGAGGTGCAAACAGCAAAAGAATTTATAAAGATTGTAGAAGCTGCAGAAAATGAATACC
AGACTGCCATCAGTGAGAATTATCAGACGATGTCGGACACTACCTTCAAAGCCTTACGTCGACAGTTGCC
AGTGACACGTACTAAGATCGACTGGAACAAGATCCTTAGCTACAAGATTGGCAAAGAGATGCAGAATGCA
AGTCGCGGAGGCAGTGGTGGGGTACCGCGGGCCCGGGATCCACCGGTCGCCACCATGAGTGCGATTAAGC
CAGACATGAAGATCAAACTCCGTATGGAAGGCAACGTAAACGGGCACCACTTTGTGATCGACGGAGATGG
TACAGGCAAGCCTTTTGAGGGAAAACAGAGTATGGATCTTGAAGTCAAAGAGGGCGGACCTCTGCCTTTT
GCCTTTGATATCCTGACCACTGCATTCCATTACGGCAACAGGGTATTCGCCAAATATCCAGACAACATAC
AAGACTATTTTAAGCAGTCGTTTCCTAAGGGGTATTCGTGGGAACGAAGCTTGACTTTCGAAGACGGGGG
CATTTGCAACGCCAGAAACGACATAACAATGGAAGGGGACACTTTCTATAATAAAGTTCGATTTTATGGT
ACCAACTTTCCCGCCAATGGTCCAGTTATGCAGAAGAAGACGCTGAAATGGGAGCCCTCCACTGAGAAAA
TGTATGTGCGTGATGGAGTGCTGACGGGTGATATTGAGATGGCTTTGTTGCTTGAAGGAAATGCCCATTA
CCGATGTGACTTCAGAACTACTTACAAAGCTAAGGAGAAGGGTGTCAAGTTACCAGGCGCCCACTTTGTG
GACCACTGCATTGAGATTTTAAGCCATGACAAAGATTACAACAAGGTTAAGCTGTATGAGCATGCTGTTG
CTCATTCTGGATTGCCTGACAATGCCAGACGATAAGCGGCCGCGACTCTAGATCATAATCAGCCATACCA
CATTTGTAGAGGTTTTACTTGCTTTAAAAAACCTCCCACACCTCCCCCTGAACCTGAAACATAAAATGAA
TGCAATTGTTGTTGTTAACTTGTTTATTGCAGCTTATAATGGTTACAAATAAAGCAATAGCATCACAAAT
TTCACAAATAAAGCATTTTTTTCACTGCATTCTAGTTGTGGTTTGTCCAAACTCATCAATGTATCTTAAG
GCGTAAATTGTAAGCGTTAATATTTTGTTAAAATTCGCGTTAAATTTTTGTTAAATCAGCTCATTTTTTA
ACCAATAGGCCGAAATCGGCAAAATCCCTTATAAATCAAAAGAATAGACCGAGATAGGGT
[37 nt withheld, positions 2511-2547]
AAAGAACGTGGACTCCAACGTCAAAGG
[49 nt withheld, positions 2575-2623]
T
[91 nt withheld, positions 2625-2715]
G
[124 nt withheld, positions 2717-2840]
CAGGTGGCACTTTTCGGGGAAATGTGCGCGGAACCCCTATTTGTTTATTTTTCTAAATACATTCAAATAT
GTATCCGCTCATGAGACAATAACCCTGATAAATGCTTCAATAATATTGAAAAAGGAAGAGTCCTGAGGCG
GAAAGAACCAGCTGTGGAATGTGTGTCAGTTAGGGTGTGGAAAGTCCCCAGGCTCCCCAGCAGGCAGAAG
TATGCAAAGCATGCATCTCAATTAGTCAGCAACCAGGTGTGGAAAGTCCCCAGGCTCCCCAGCAGGCAGA
AGTATGCAAAGCATGCATCTCAATTAGTCAGCAACCATAGTCCCGCCCCTAACTCCGCCCATCCCGCCCC
TAACTCCGCCCAGTTCCGCCCATTCTCCGCCCCATGGCTGACTAATTTTTTTTATTTATGCAGAGGCCGA
GGCCGCCTCGGCCTCTGAGCTATTCCAGAAGTAGTGAGGAGGCTTTTTTGGAGGCCTAGGCTTTTGCAAA
GATCGATCAAGAGACAGGATGAGGATCGTTTCGCATGATTGAACAAGATGGATTGCACGCAGGTTCTCCG
GCCGCTTGGGTGGAGAGGCTATTCGGCTATGACTGGGCACAACAGACAATCGGCTGCTCTGATGCCGCCG
TGTTCCGGCTGTCAGCGCAGGGGCGCCCGGTTCTTTTTGTCAAGACCGACCTGTCCGGTGCCCTGAATGA
ACTGCAAGACGAGGCAGCGCGGCTATCGTGGCTGGCCACGACGGGCGTTCCTTGCGCAGCTGTGCTCGAC
GTTGTCACTGAAGCGGGAAGGGACTGGCTGCTATTGGGCGAAGTGCCGGGGCAGGATCTCCTGTCATCTC
ACCTTGCTCCTGCCGAGAAAGTATCCATCATGGCTGATGCAATGCGGCGGCTGCATACGCTTGATCCGGC
TACCTGCCCATTCGACCACCAAGCGAAACATCGCATCGAGCGAGCACGTACTCGGATGGAAGCCGGTCTT
GTCGATCAGGATGATCTGGACGAAGAGCATCAGGGGCTCGCGCCAGCCGAACTGTTCGCCAGGCTCAAGG
CGAGCATGCCCGACGGCGAGGATCTCGTCGTGACCCATGGCGATGCCTGCTTGCCGAATATCATGGTGGA
AAATGGCCGCTTTTCTGGATTCATCGACTGTGGCCGGCTGGGTGTGGCGGACCGCTATCAGGACATAGCG
TTGGCTACCCGTGATATTGCTGAAGAGCTTGGCGGCGAATGGGCTGACCGCTTCCTCGTGCTTTACGGTA
TCGCCGCTCCCGATTCGCAGCGCATCGCCTTCTATCGCCTTCTTGACGAGTTCTTCTGAGCGGGACTCTG
GGGTTCGAAATGACCGACCAAGCGACGCCCAACCTGCCATCACGAGATTTCGATTCCACCGCCGCCTTCT
ATGAAAGGTTGGGCTTCGGAATCGTTTTCCGGGACGCCGGCTGGATGATCCTCCAGCGCGGGGATCTCAT
GCTGGAGTTCTTCGCCCACCCTAGGGGGAGGCTAACTGAAACACGGAAGGAGACAATACCGGAAGGAACC
CGCGCTATGACGGCAATAAAAAGACAGAATAAAACGCACGGTGTTGGGTCGTTTGTTCATAAACGCGGGG
TTCGGTCCCAGGGCTGGCACTCTGTCGATACCCCACCGAGACCCCATTGGGGCCAATACGCCCGCGTTTC
TTCCTTTTCCCCACCCCACCCCCCAAGTTCGGGTGAAGGCCCAGGGCTCGCAGCCAACGTCGGGGCGGCA
GGCCCTGCCATAGCCTCAGGTTACTCATATATACTTTAGATTGATTTAAAACTTCATTTTTAATTTAAAA
GGATCTAGGTGAAGATCCTTTTTGATAATCTCATGACCAAAATCCCTTAACGTGAGTTTTCGTTCCACTG
AGCGTCAGACCCCGTAGAAAAGATCAAAGGATCTTCTTGAGATCCTTTTTTTCTGCGCGTAATCTGCTGC
TTGCAAACAAAAAAACCACCGCTACCAGCGGTGGTTTGTTTGCCGGATCAAGAGCTACCAACTCTTTTTC
CGAAGGTAACTGGCTTCAGCAGAGCGCAGATACCAAATACTGTTCTTCTAGTGTAGCCGTAGTTAGGCCA
CCACTTCAAGAACTCTGTAGCACCGCCTACATACCTCGCTCTGCTAATCCTGTTACCAGTGGCTGCTGCC
AGTGGCGATAAGTCGTGTCTTACCGGGTTGGACTCAAGACGATAGTTACCGGATAAGGCGCAGCGGTCGG
GCTGAACGGGGGGTTCGTGCACACAGCCCAGCTTGGAGCGAACGACCTACACCGAACTGAGATACCTACA
GCGTGAGCTATGAGAAAGCGCCACGCTTCCCGAAGGGAGAAAGGCGGACAGGTATCCGGTAAGCGGCAGG
GTCGGAACAGGAGAGCGCACGAGGGAGCTTCCAGGGGGAAACGCCTGGTATCTTTATAGTCCTGTCGGGT
TTCGCCACCTCTGACTTGAGCGTCGATTTTTGTGATGCTCGTCAGGGGGGCGGAGCCTATGGAAAAACGC
CAGCAACGCGGCCTTTTTACGGTTCCTGGCCTTTTGCTGGCCTTTTGCTCACATGTTCTTTCCTGCGTTA
TCCCCTGATTCTGTGGATAACCGTATTACCGCCATGCATTAGTTATTAATAGTAATCAATTACGGGGTCA
TTAGTTCATAGCCCATATATGGAGTTCCG
