>Addgene plasmid #57470 | mEos3.2-MCPA2-N-18 | depositor partial sequence | sequence record 88603 | insert sequence
GACGTCAGATCCGCTAGCGCCACCATGGCGGATCTGGAGGAGCAGTTGTCCGATGAGGAGAAGGTTCGTA
TAGCAGCAAAATTCATCATTCACGCCCCTCCTGGAGAATTTAATGAGGTTTTTAATGATGTTCGACTATT
GCTTAATAATGATAATCTTCTCAGGGAAGGAGCCGCACATGCATTTGCACAGTATAACCTGGACCAGTTT
ACACCAGTAAAAATTGAAGGCTATGAAGATCAGGTTTTGATAACAGAACATGGAGACTTGGGAAATGGAA
AATTTTTGGATCCAAAAAACAGAATCTGTTTCAAATTTGATCATTTAAGAAAGGAAGCAACTGATCCAAG
GCCCTACGAAGCAGAAAATGCCATTGAATCCTGGAGAACTTCAGTAGAAACTGCACTGCGAGCTTATGTA
AAAGAGCATTATCCGAATGGGGTCTGCACTGTGTATGGCAAAAAAGTAGATGGGCAGCAAACCATTATTG
CATGCATAGAAAGCCATCAGTTTCAAGCAAAAAACTTTTGGAATGGTCGTTGGAGGTCAGAGTGGAAGTT
TACAGTCACTCCTTCCACCACACAGGTGGTTGGCATTTTGAAAATTCAGGTTCATTATTATGAAGATGGT
AATGTTCAGCTAGTGAGTCATAAAGATATACAAGATTCCCTCACAGTATCTAATGAGGTGCAAACAGCAA
AAGAATTTATAAAGATTGTAGAAGCTGCAGAAAATGAATACCAGACTGCCATCAGTGAGAATTATCAGAC
GATGTCGGACACTACCTTCAAAGCCTTACGTCGACAGTTGCCAGTGACACGTACTAAGATCGACTGGAAC
AAGATCCTTAGCTACAAGATTGGCAAAGAGATGCAGAATGCAAGTCGCGGAGGCAGTGGTGGGGTACCGC
GGGCCCGGGATCCACCGGTCGCCACCATGAGTGCGATTAAGCCAGACATGAAGATCAAACTCCGTATGGA
AGGCAACGTAAACGGGCACCACTTTGTGATCGACGGAGATGGTACAGGCAAGCCTTTTGAGGGAAAACAG
AGTATGGATCTTGAAGTCAAAGAGGGCGGACCTCTGCCTTTTGCCTTTGATATCCTGACCACTGCATTCC
ATTACGGCAACAGGGTATTCGCCAAATATCCAGACAACATACAAGACTATTTTAAGCAGTCGTTTCCTAA
GGGGTATTCGTGGGAACGAAGCTTGACTTTCGAAGACGGGGGCATTTGCAACGCCAGAAACGACATAACA
ATGGAAGGGGACACTTTCTATAATAAAGTTCGATTTTATGGTACCAACTTTCCCGCCAATGGTCCAGTTA
TGCAGAAGAAGACGCTGAAATGGGAGCCCTCCACTGAGAAAATGTATGTGCGTGATGGAGTGCTGACGGG
TGATATTGAGATGGCTTTGTTGCTTGAAGGAAATGCCCATTACCGATGTGACTTCAGAACTACTTACAAA
GCTAAGGAGAAGGGTGTCAAGTTACCAGGCGCCCACTTTGTGGACCACTGCATTGAGATTTTAAGCCATG
ACAAAGATTACAACAAGGTTAAGCTGTATGAGCATGCTGTTGCTCATTCTGGATTGCCTGACAATGCCAG
ACGATAAGCGGCCGCGACTCTAGATCATAATCAGCCA
